>Addgene plasmid #11155 | pUB-GFP | addgene full sequence | sequence record 174894 | Addgene NGS Result
GTTGTAGTTGTACTCCAGCTTGTGCCCCAGGATGTTGCCGTCCTCCTTGAAGTCGATGCCCTTCAGCTCG
ATGCGGTTCACCAGGGTGTCGCCCTCGAACTTCACCTCGGCGCGGGTCTTGTAGTTGCCGTCGTCCTTGA
AGAAGATGGTGCGCTCCTGGACGTAGCCTTCGGGCATGGCGGACTTGAAGAAGTCGTGCTGCTTCATGTG
GTCGGGGTAGCGGCTGAAGCACTGCACGCCGTAGGTCAGGGTGGTCACGAGGGTGGGCCAGGGCACGGGC
AGCTTGCCGGTGGTGCAGATGAACTTCAGGGTCAGCTTGCCGTAGGTGGCATCGCCCTCGCCCTCGCCGG
ACACGCTGAACTTGTGGCCGTTTACGTCGCCGTCCAGCTCGACCAGGATGGGCACCACCCCGGTGAACAG
CTCCTCGCCCTTGCTCACCATGGTGGCGACCGGTGGATCCCGGGCCCGCGGTACCGTCGACTGCAGAATT
CGAAGCTTGAGCTCGACCTGCAGCCCAAGCTTCGTCTAACAAAAAAGCCAAAAACGGCCAGAATTTAGCG
GACAATTTACTAGTCTAACACTGAAAATTACATATTGACCCAAATGATTACATTTCAAAAGGTGCCTAAA
AAACTTCACAAAACACACTCGCCAACCCCGAGCGCATAGTTCAAAACCGGAGCTTCAGCTACTTAAGAAG
ATAGGTACATAAAACCGACCAAAGAAACTGACGCCTCACTTATCCCTCCCCTCACCAGAGGTCCGGCGCC
TGTCGATTCAGGAGAGCCTACCCTAGGCCCGAACCCTGCGTCCTGCGACGGAGAAAAGCCTACCGCACAC
CTACCGGCAGGTGGCCCCACCCTGCATTATAAGCCAACAGAACGGGTGACGTCACGACACGACGAGGGCG
CGCGCTCCCAAAGGTACGGGTGCACTGCCCAACGGCACCGCCATAACTGCCGCCCCCGCAACAGACGACA
AACCGAGTTCTCCAGTCAGTGACAAACTTCACGTCAGGGTCCCCAGATGGTGCCCCAGCCCATCTCACCC
GAATAAGAGCTTTCCCGCATTAGCGAAGGCCTCAAGACCTTGGGTTCTTGCCGCCCACCATGCCCCCCAC
CTTGTTTCAACGACCTCACAGCCCGCCTCACAAGCGTCTTCCATTCAAGACTCGGGAACAGCCGCCATTT
TGCTGCGCTCCCCCCAACCCCCAGTTCAGGGCAACCTTGCTCGCGGACCCAGACTACAGCCCTTGGCGGT
CTCTCCACACGCTTCCGTCCCACCGAGCGGCCCGGCGGCCACGAAAGCCCCGGCCAGCCCAGCAGCCCGC
TACTCACCAAGTGACGATCACAGCGATCCACAAACAAGAACCGCGACCCAAATCCCGGCTGCGACGGAAC
TAGCTGTGCCACACCCGGCGCGTCCTTATATAATCATCGGCGTTCACCGCCCCACGGAGATCCCTCCGCA
GAATCGCCGAGAAGGGACTACTTTTCCTCGCCTGTTCCGCTCTCTGGAAAGAAAACCAGTGCCCTAGAGT
CACCCAAGTCCCGTCCTAAAATGTCCTTCTGCTGATACTGGGGTTCTAAGGCCGAGTCTTATGAGCAGCG
GGCCGCTGTCCTGAGCGTCCGGGCGGAAGGATCAGGACGCTCGCTGCGCCCTTCGTCTGACGTGGCAGCG
CTCGCCGTGAGGAGGGGGGCGCCCGCGGGAGGCGCCAAAACCCGGCGCGGAGGCCAGATCTGGAGCCGAC
ACGGGTTACTAGTCAATAATCAATGTCGACCCAGGTGGCACTTTTCGGGGAAATGTGCGCGGAACCCCTA
TTTGTTTATTTTTCTAAATACATTCAAATATGTATCCGCTCATGAGACAATAACCCTGATAAATGCTTCA
ATAATATTGAAAAAGGAAGAGTATGAGTATTCAACATTTCCGTGTCGCCCTTATTCCCTTTTTTGCGGCA
TTTTGCCTTCCTGTTTTTGCTCACCCAGAAACGCTGGTGAAAGTAAAAGATGCTGAAGATCAGTTGGGTG
CACGAGTGGGTTACATCGAACTGGATCTCAACAGCGGTAAGATCCTTGAGAGTTTTCGCCCCGAAGAACG
TTTTCCAATGATGAGCACTTTTAAAGTTCTGCTATGTGGCGCGGTATTATCCCGTATTGACGCCGGGCAA
GAGCAACTCGGTCGCCGCATACACTATTCTCAGAATGACTTGGTTGAGTACTCACCAGTCACAGAAAAGC
ATCTTACGGATGGCATGACAGTAAGAGAATTATGCAGTGCTGCCATAACCATGAGTGATAACACTGCGGC
CAACTTACTTCTGACAACGATCGGAGGACCGAAGGAGCTAACCGCTTTTTTGCACAACATGGGGGATCAT
GTAACTCGCCTTGATCGTTGGGAACCGGAGCTGAATGAAGCCATACCAAACGACGAGCGTGACACCACGA
TGCCTGTAGCAATGGCAACAACGTTGCGCAAACTATTAACTGGCGAACTACTTACTCTAGCTTCCCGGCA
ACAATTAATAGACTGGATGGAGGCGGATAAAGTTGCAGGACCACTTCTGCGCTCGGCCCTTCCGGCTGGC
TGGTTTATTGCTGATAAATCTGGAGCCGGTGAGCGTGGGTCTCGCGGTATCATTGCAGCACTGGGGCCAG
ATGGTAAGCCCTCCCGTATCGTAGTTATCTACACGACGGGGAGTCAGGCAACTATGGATGAACGAAATAG
ACAGATCGCTGAGATAGGTGCCTCACTGATTAAGCATTGGTAACTGTCAGACCAAGTTTACTCATATATA
CTTTAGATTGATTTAAAACTTCATTTTTAATTTAAAAGGATCTAGGTGAAGATCCTTTTTGATAATCTCA
TGACCAAAATCCCTTAACGTGAGTTTTCGTTCCACTGAGCGTCAGACCCCGTAGAAAAGATCAAAGGATC
TTCTTGAGATCCTTTTTTTCTGCGCGTAATCTGCTGCTTGCAAACAAAAAAACCACCGCTACCAGCGGTG
GTTTGTTTGCCGGATCAAGAGCTACCAACTCTTTTTCCGAAGGTAACTGGCTTCAGCAGAGCGCAGATAC
CAAATACTGTTCTTCTAGTGTAGCCGTAGTTAGGCCACCACTTCAAGAACTCTGTAGCACCGCCTACATA
CCTCGCTCTGCTAATCCTGTTACCAGTGGCTGCTGCCAGTGGCGATAAGTCGTGTCTTACCGGGTTGGAC
TCAAGACGATAGTTACCGGATAAGGCGCAGCGGTCGGGCTGAACGGGGGGTTCGTGCACACAGCCCAGCT
TGGAGCGAACGACCTACACCGAACTGAGATACCTACAGCGTGAGCTATGAGAAAGCGCCACGCTTCCCGA
AGGGAGAAAGGCGGACAGGTATCCGGTAAGCGGCAGGGTCGGAACAGGAGAGCGCACGAGGGAGCTTCCA
GGGGGAAACGCCTGGTATCTTTATAGTCCTGTCGGGTTTCGCCACCTCTGACTTGAGCGTCGATTTTTGT
GATGCTCGTCAGGGGGGCGGAGCCTATGGAAAAACGCCAGCAACGCGGCCTTTTTACGGTTCCTGGCCTT
TTGCTGGCCTTTTGCTCACATGTTCTTTCCTGCGTTATCCCCTGATTCTGTGGATAACCGTATTACCGCC
TTTGAGTGAGCTGATACCGCTCGCCGCAGCCGAACGACCGAGCGCAGCGAGTCAGTGAGCGAGGAAGCGG
AAGAGCGCCCAATACGCAAACCGCCTCTCCCCGCGCGTTGGCCGATTCATTAATGCAGCGGATCCAGACA
TGATAAGATACATTGATGAGTTTGGACAAACCACAACTAGAATGCAGTGAAAAAAATGCTTTATTTGTGA
AATTTGTGATGCTATTGCTTTATTTGTAACCATTATAAGCTGCAATAAACAAGTTAGCTTTTTGCAAAAG
CCTAGGCCTCCAAAAAAGCCTCCTCACTACTTCTGGAATAGCTCAGAGGCCGAGGCGGCCTCGGCCTCTG
CATAAATAAAAAAAATTAGTCAGCCATGGGGCGGAGAATGGGCGGAACTGGGCGGAGTTAGGGGCGGGAT
GGGCGGAGTTAGGGGCGGGACTATGGTTGCTGACTAATTGAGATGCGGATCCGCTGGCACGACAGGTTTC
CCGACTGGAAAGCGGGCAGTGAGCGCAACGCAATTAATGTGAGTTAGCTCACTCATTAGGCACCCCAGGC
TTTACACTTTATGCTTCCGGCTCGTATGTTGTGTGGAATTGTGAGCGGATAACAATTTCACACAGGAAAC
AGCTATGACCATGATTACGCCAAGCTTGGGCTGCAGGTCGAGGGATCTCCATAAGAGAAGAGGGACAGCT
ATGACTGGGAGTAGTCAGGAGAGGAGGAAAAATCTGGCTAGTAAAACATGTAAGGAAAATTTTAGGGATG
TTAAAGAAAAAAATAACACAAAACAAAATATAAAAAAAATCTAACCTCAAGTCAAGGCTTTTCTATGGAA
TAAGGAATGGACAGCAGGGGGCTGTTTCATATACTGATGACCTCTTTATAGCCAACCTTTGTTCATGGCA
GCCAGCATATGGGCATATGTTGCCAAACTCTAAACCAAATACTCATTCTGATGTTTTAAATGATTTGCCC
TCCCATATGTCCTTCCGAGTGAGAGACACAAAAAATTCCAACACACTATTGCAATGAAAATAAATTTCCT
TTATTAGCCAGAAGTCAGATGCTCAAGGGGCTTCATGATGTCCCCATAATTTTTGGCAGAGGGAAAAAGA
TCTCAGTGGTATTTGTGAGCCAGGGCATTGGCCACACCAGCCACCACCTTCTGATAGGCAGCCTGCACCT
GAGGAGTGCGGCCGCTTTACTTGTACAGCTCGTCCATGCCGAGAGTGATCCCGGCGGCGGTCACGAACTC
CAGCAGGACCATGTGATCGCGCTTCTCGTTGGGGTCTTTGCTCAGGGCGGACTGGGTGCTCAGGTAGTGG
TTGTCGGGCAGCAGCACGGGGCCGTCGCCGATGGGGGTGTTCTGCTGGTAGTGGTCGGCGAGCTGCACGC
TGCCGTCCTCGATGTTGTGGCGGATCTTGAAGTTCACCTTGATGCCGTTCTTCTGCTTGTCGGCCATGAT
ATAGACGTTGTGGCT
Features (pLannotate 1.2.2; 17 found; start..end, strand, type, name):
    455..506     -  misc_feature   MCS: multiple cloning site
    524..1735    -  promoter       UbC promoter: human ubiquitin C promoter
   1758..1777    -  enhancer       CMV enhancer (fragment): human cytomegalovirus immediate early enhancer
   1808..1912    +  promoter       AmpR promoter: bla
   1913..2773    +  CDS            AmpR: β-lactamase; bla; confers resistance to ampicillin, carbenicillin, and related antibiotics
   2944..3532    +  rep_origin     ori: high-copy-number ColE1/pMB1/pBR322/pUC origin of replication
   3715..3769    +  CDS            lacI (fragment): lac repressor; lacI; The lac repressor binds to the lac operator to inhibit transcription in E. coli. This inhibition can be relieved by adding lactose or isopropyl-β-D-thiogalactopyranoside (IPTG).
   3771..3905    -  polyA_signal   SV40 poly(A) signal: SV40 polyadenylation signal
   3925..4060    -  rep_origin     SV40 ori: SV40 origin of replication
   4084..4106    -  promoter       SV40 promoter (fragment): SV40 enhancer and early promoter
   4113..4152    +  CDS            lacI (fragment): lac repressor; lacI; The lac repressor binds to the lac operator to inhibit transcription in E. coli. This inhibition can be relieved by adding lactose or isopropyl-β-D-thiogalactopyranoside (IPTG).
   4165..4186    +  protein_bind   CAP binding site: CAP binding activates transcription in the presence of cAMP. E. coli catabolite activator protein
   4201..4231    +  promoter       lac promoter: promoter for the E. coli lac operon
   4239..4255    +  protein_bind   lac operator: The lac repressor binds to the lac operator to inhibit transcription in E. coli. This inhibition can be relieved by adding lactose or isopropyl-β-D-thiogalactopyranoside (IPTG). lac repressor encoded by lacI
   4640..4695    -  polyA_signal   β-globin poly(A) signal: rabbit β-globin polyadenylation signal (Gil and Proudfoot, 1987)
   4766..4837    -  CDS            HBB (fragment): HBB_PONPY - Experimental evidence at transcript level: Swiss-Prot protein existence level 2. Involved in oxygen transport from the lung to the various peripheral tissues. From Pongo pygmaeus (Bornean orangutan).
   4847..441     -  CDS            EGFP (across the origin): the original enhanced GFP (Yang et al., 1996) mammalian codon-optimized
