[The description below was written by a language model from this plasmid's Addgene catalogue record and pLannotate feature annotations shown in this document.]
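Description:
pUB-GFP is a mammalian expression plasmid in which the human ubiquitin C (UBC) promoter drives EGFP. It was built on the pCAGEN backbone by inserting the roughly 1.2 kb UBC promoter between SpeI and NotI sites, both of which are retained. A residual 20 bp fragment of CMV enhancer just upstream of the promoter suggests that the backbone's original CAG regulatory region was replaced, although the record does not state this. The sequenced plasmid is about 5.1 kb. It is propagated in E. coli using a high-copy ColE1/pUC-type origin and is selected with ampicillin through the β-lactamase gene and its native promoter.

The whole expression unit lies on the minus strand of the sequence record. It consists of the UbC promoter, a short multiple cloning site, the mammalian codon-optimized EGFP coding sequence (which spans the numbering origin of the record), and then β-globin-derived sequence ending in the rabbit β-globin polyadenylation signal. The short "HBB" coding fragment annotated there is most likely part of this globin 3′ region rather than an expressed product. Although the catalogue lists EGFP as a C-terminal tag on the backbone, no other coding sequence is annotated upstream, so EGFP appears to be expressed on its own as the reporter. Other backbone elements are an SV40 origin of replication with an SV40 promoter fragment and SV40 poly(A) signal, and lac promoter/operator, CAP-site and lacI fragments left over from the cloning vector. No mammalian selection marker is annotated.

The UBC promoter generally gives broad, constitutive expression in mammalian cells. The associated publication concerns in vivo and in vitro electroporation of the rodent retina, where a plasmid like this can mark transfected cells with GFP.
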