Addgene plasmid #11155: pUB-GFP
Purpose: Mammalian expression vector for expression of GFP (Ubiquitin C promoter)
Depositing lab: Connie Cepko. Depositing organization: Harvard Medical School. Publication: Electroporation and RNA interference in the rodent retina in vivo and in vitro. Matsuda T, Cepko CL. Proc Natl Acad Sci U S A. 2004 Jan 6. 101(1):16-22. 10.1073/pnas.2235688100 PubMed 14603031.
Backbone
  Vector backbone: pCAGEN
  Backbone size w/o insert (bp): 3084
  Vector type: Mammalian Expression
Growth in bacteria
  Bacterial resistance: Ampicillin, 100 μg/mL
  Growth temperature: 37°C
  Growth strain: DH5alpha
  Copy number: High Copy
Gene/Insert
  Gene/Insert name: Ubiquitin C promoter (alt names: UBC; UBC promoter)
  Species: H. sapiens (human)
  Insert size (bp): 1211
  Entrez Gene: UBC (a.k.a. HMG20)
  Tag / fusion protein: EGFP (C terminal on backbone)
  Cloning method: Restriction Enzyme; 5′ cloning site SpeI (not destroyed); 3′ cloning site NotI (not destroyed)
  Sequencing primers: 5′ na; 3′ EGFP-N
Resource information
  A portion of this plasmid was derived from a plasmid made by: Human Ubiquitin C promoter (Schorpp et al., Nucleic Acids Res. 24, 1787-1788 (1996)) was obtained from Dr. C. Lois (MIT).
Terms and licenses: Academic/Nonprofit Terms; Industry Terms: Not Available to Industry
How to cite: pUB-GFP was a gift from Connie Cepko (Addgene plasmid # 11155 ; http://n2t.net/addgene:11155 ; RRID:Addgene_11155)
