>Addgene plasmid #11155 | pUB-GFP | addgene partial sequence | sequence record 18146 | EGFP-N 5'-CGTCGCCGTCCAGCTCGACCAG-3'
TGCTCACCATGGTGGCGACCGGTGGATCCCGGGCCCGCGGTACCGTCGACTGCAGAATTCGAAGCTTGAG
CTCGACCTGCAGCCCAAGCTTCGTCTAACAAAAAAGCCAAAAACGGCCAGAATTTAGCGGACAATTTACT
AGTCTAACACTGAAAATTACATATTGACCCAAATGATTACATTTCAAAAGGTGCCTAAAAAACTTCACAA
AACACACTCGCCAACCCCGAGCGCATAGTTCAAAACCGGAGCTTCAGCTACTTAAGAAGATAGGTACATA
AAACCGACCAAAGAAACTGACGCCTCACTTATCCCTCCCCTCACCAGAGGTCCGGCGCCTGTCGATTCAG
GAGAGCCTACCCTAGGCCCGAACCCTGCGTCCTGCGACGGAGAAAAGCCTACCGCACACCTACCGGCAGG
TGGCCCCACCCTGCATTATAAGCCAACAGAACGGGTGACGTCACGACACGACGAGGGCGCGCGCTCCCAA
AGGTACGGGTGCACTGCCCAACGGCACCGCCATAACTGCCGCCCCCGCAACAGACGACAAACCGAGTTCT
CCAGTCAGTGACAAACTTCACGTCAGGGTCCCCAGATGGTGCCCCAGCCCATCTCACCCGAATAAGAGCT
TTCCCGCATTAGCGAAGGCCTCAAGACCTTGGGTTCTTGCCGCCCACCATGCCCCCCACCTTGTTTCAAC
GACCTCACAGCCCGCCTCACAAGCGTCTTCCATTCAAGACTCGGGAACAGCCGCCATTTTGCTGCGCTCC
CCCCAACCCCCAGTTCAGGGCAACCTTGCTCGCGGACCCAGACTACAGCCCTTGGCGGTCTCTCCACACG
CTTCCGTCCCACCGAGCGGCCCGGCGGCCACGAAAGCCCCGGGCAGCCCAGCAGCCCGCTACTCACCAAG
TGACGATCACAGCGATCCCACAAACAGAACCGCGACCCAAAT
